Addgene plasmid #136690: pFA6a-mScarletI-KanMX6
Purpose: Tagging genes in Cterm with mScarletI in fission yeast
Depositing lab: Julien Berro. Depositing organization: Yale University.
Backbone
  Vector backbone: pFA6a
  Vector type: Yeast Expression
Growth in bacteria
  Bacterial resistance: Ampicillin, 100 μg/mL
  Growth temperature: 37°C
  Growth strain: DH5alpha
  Copy number: Low Copy
Gene/Insert
  Gene/Insert name: mScarletI
  Species: S. pombe (fission yeast)
  Insert size (bp): 696
  Promoter: None
  Tag / fusion protein: mScarletI (C terminal on insert)
  Cloning method: Gibson Cloning
  Sequencing primers: 5′ ATTTAGGTGACACTATA
Terms and licenses: Academic/Nonprofit Terms; Industry Terms: Not Available to Industry
How to cite: pFA6a-mScarletI-KanMX6 was a gift from Julien Berro (Addgene plasmid # 136690 ; http://n2t.net/addgene:136690 ; RRID:Addgene_136690)
