[The description below was written by a language model from this plasmid's Addgene catalogue record and pLannotate feature annotations shown in this document.]
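Description:
pFA6a-mScarletI-KanMX6 is a PCR-template plasmid of the pFA6a family, catalogued as a yeast expression vector and intended for tagging fission yeast (S. pombe) genes at their C-terminus with the red fluorescent protein mScarlet-I. It is about 4.9 kb and is maintained in E. coli through a ColE1/pMB1-type origin with ampicillin selection from the bla gene and its own promoter. The catalogue lists it as low copy, although the annotation labels the origin as a high-copy type. Only short fragments of rop, bom and lacI are detected, which appear to be backbone remnants rather than functional elements. No yeast replication origin is annotated, consistent with a plasmid meant to supply an integrating cassette rather than to replicate in yeast.

The payload is a two-part module. The mScarlet-I coding sequence, a rapidly maturing monomeric red fluorescent protein of roughly 0.7 kb, has no promoter of its own, as the record states, and is followed by the S. cerevisiae ADH1 terminator. Expression therefore depends on in-frame fusion to the 3′ end of a chromosomal gene, so the tagged protein stays under its native promoter. Downstream lies the KanMX6 marker: the aminoglycoside phosphotransferase gene flanked by the Ashbya gossypii TEF promoter and terminator. This marker is generally used to select yeast integrants on G418. SP6 and T7 phage promoters flank the module and provide convenient sequencing sites. In typical use of this vector family, the tag-plus-marker cassette is amplified with primers carrying homology to the target locus and integrated by homologous recombination, yielding endogenously expressed fusions for live-cell fluorescence imaging.
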