Features (pLannotate 1.2.2; 13 found; start..end, strand, type, name):
     86..137     +  misc_feature   bom (fragment): basis of mobility region from pBR322
    200..218     +  promoter       SP6 promoter: promoter for bacteriophage SP6 RNA polymerase
    279..971     +  CDS            mScarlet-I: mScarlet-I is a basic (constitutively fluorescent) red fluorescent protein published in 2016, derived from synthetic construct. It is reported to be a rapidly-maturing monomer with moderate acid sensitivity.
    995..1182    +  terminator     ADH1 terminator: S. cerevisiae ADH1; transcription terminator for the S. cerevisiae alcohol dehydrogenase 1 (ADH1) gene
   1257..1600    +  promoter       TEF promoter: Ashbya gossypii TEF promoter
   1601..2410    +  CDS            KanR: aminoglycoside phosphotransferase; aph(3')-Ia; confers resistance to kanamycin
   2416..2614    +  terminator     TEF terminator: Ashbya gossypii TEF terminator
   2719..2737    -  promoter       T7 promoter: promoter for bacteriophage T7 RNA polymerase
   2759..2812    -  CDS            lacI (fragment): lac repressor; lacI; The lac repressor binds to the lac operator to inhibit transcription in E. coli. This inhibition can be relieved by adding lactose or isopropyl-β-D-thiogalactopyranoside (IPTG).
   2995..3583    -  rep_origin     ori: high-copy-number ColE1/pMB1/pBR322/pUC origin of replication
   3754..4614    -  CDS            AmpR: β-lactamase; bla; confers resistance to ampicillin, carbenicillin, and related antibiotics
   4615..4719    -  promoter       AmpR promoter: bla
   4814..4849    +  CDS            rop (fragment): Rop protein, which maintains plasmids at low copy number; rop
>Addgene plasmid #136690 | pFA6a-mScarletI-KanMX6 | addgene full sequence | sequence record 270187 | Addgene NGS Result
AGACGGTCACAGCTTGTCTGTAAGCGGATGCCGGGAGCAGACAAGCCCGTCAGGGCGCGTCAGCGGGTGT
TGGCGGGTGTCGGGGCTGGCTTAACTATGCGGCATCAGAGCAGATTGTACTGAGAGTGCACCATATGGAC
ATATTGTCGTTAGAACGCGGCTACAATTAATACATAACCTTATGTATCATACACATACGATTTAGGTGAC
ACTATAGAACGCGGCCGCCAGCTGAAGCTTCGTACGCTGCAGGTCGACGGATCCCCGGGTTAATTAACGT
GAGCAAGGGCGAGGCAGTGATCAAGGAGTTCATGCGGTTCAAGGTGCACATGGAGGGCTCCATGAACGGC
CACGAGTTCGAGATCGAGGGCGAGGGCGAGGGCCGCCCCTACGAGGGCACCCAGACCGCCAAGCTGAAGG
TGACCAAGGGTGGCCCCCTGCCCTTCTCCTGGGACATCCTGTCCCCTCAGTTCATGTACGGCTCCAGGGC
CTTCATCAAGCACCCCGCCGACATCCCCGACTACTATAAGCAGTCCTTCCCCGAGGGCTTCAAGTGGGAG
CGCGTGATGAACTTCGAGGACGGCGGCGCCGTGACCGTGACCCAGGACACCTCCCTGGAGGACGGCACCC
TGATCTACAAGGTGAAGCTCCGCGGCACCAACTTCCCTCCTGACGGCCCCGTAATGCAGAAGAAGACAAT
GGGCTGGGAAGCGTCCACCGAGCGGTTGTACCCCGAGGACGGCGTGCTGAAGGGCGACATTAAGATGGCC
CTGCGCCTGAAGGACGGCGGCCGCTACCTGGCGGACTTCAAGACCACCTACAAGGCCAAGAAGCCCGTGC
AGATGCCCGGCGCCTACAACGTCGACCGCAAGTTGGACATCACCTCCCACAACGAGGACTACACCGTGGT
GGAACAGTACGAACGCTCCGAGGGCCGCCACTCCACCGGCGGCATGGACGAGCTGTACAAGTAGGGCGCG
CCACTTCTAAATAAGCGAATTTCTTATGATTTATGATTTTTATTATTAAATAAGTTATAAAAAAAATAAG
TGTATACAAATTTTAAAGTGACTCTTAGGTTTTAAAACGAAAATTCTTATTCTTGAGTAACTCTTTCCTG
TAGGTCAGGTTGCTTTCTCAGGTATAGTATTAGGTCGCTCTTATTGACCACACCTCTACCGGCAGATCCG
CTAGGGATAACAGGGTAATATAGATCTGTTTAGCTTGCCTCGTCCCCGCCGGGTCACCCGGCCAGCGACA
TGGAGGCCCAGAATACCCTCCTTGACAGTCTTGACGTGCGCAGCTCAGGGGCATGATGTGACTGTCGCCC
GTACATTTAGCCCATACATCCCCATGTATAATCATTTGCATCCATACATTTTGATGGCCGCACGGCGCGA
AGCAAAAATTACGGCTCCTCGCTGCAGACCTGCTAGCAGGGAAACGCTCCCCTCACAGACGCGTTGAATT
GTCCCCACGCCGCGCCCCTGTAGAGAAATATAAAAGGTTAGGATTTGCCACTGAGGTTCTTCTTTCATAT
ACTTCCTTTTAAAATCTTGCTAGGATACAGTTCTCACATCACATCCGAACATAAACAACCATGGGTAAGG
AAAAGACTCACGTTTCGAGGCCGCGATTAAATTCCAACATGGATGCTGATTTATATGGGTATAAATGGGC
TCGCGATAATGTCGGGCAATCAGGTGCGACAATCTATCGATTGTATGGGAAGCCCGATGCGCCAGAGTTG
TTTCTGAAACATGGCAAAGGTAGCGTTGCCAATGATGTTACAGATGAGATGGTCAGACTAAACTGGCTGA
CGGAATTTATGCCTCTTCCGACCATCAAGCATTTTATCCGTACTCCTGATGATGCATGGTTACTCACCAC
TGCGATCCCCGGCAAAACAGCATTCCAGGTATTAGAAGAATATCCTGATTCAGGTGAAAATATTGTTGAT
GCGCTGGCAGTGTTCCTGCGCCGGTTGCATTCGATTCCTGTTTGTAATTGTCCTTTTAACAGCGATCGCG
TATTTCGTCTCGCTCAGGCGCAATCACGAATGAATAACGGTTTGGTTGATGCGAGTGATTTTGATGACGA
GCGTAATGGCTGGCCTGTTGAACAAGTCTGGAAAGAAATGCATAAGCTTTTGCCATTCTCACCGGATTCA
GTCGTCACTCATGGTGATTTCTCACTTGATAACCTTATTTTTGACGAGGGGAAATTAATAGGTTGTATTG
ATGTTGGACGAGTCGGAATCGCAGACCGATACCAGGATCTTGCCATCCTATGGAACTGCCTCGGTGAGTT
TTCTCCTTCATTACAGAAACGGCTTTTTCAAAAATATGGTATTGATAATCCTGATATGAATAAATTGCAG
TTTCATTTGATGCTCGATGAGTTTTTCTAATCAGTACTGACAATAAAAAGATTCTTGTTTTCAAGAACTT
GTCATTTGTATAGTTTTTTTATATTGTAGTTGTTCTATTTTAATCAAATGTTAGCGTGATTTATATTTTT
TTTTCGCCTCGACATCATCTGCCCAGATGCGAAGTTAAGTGCGCAGAAAGTAATATCATGCGTCAATCGT
ATGTGAATGCTGGTCGCTATACTGCTGTCGATTCGATACTAACGCCGCCATCCAGTTTAAACGAGCTCGA
ATTCATCGATGATATCAGATCCACTAGTGGCCTATGCGGCCGCGGATCTGCCGGTCTCCCTATAGTGAGT
CGTATTAATTTCGATAAGCCAGGTTAACCTGCATTAATGAATCGGCCAACGCGCGGGGAGAGGCGGTTTG
CGTATTGGGCGCTCTTCCGCTTCCTCGCTCACTGACTCGCTGCGCTCGGTCGTTCGGCTGCGGCGAGCGG
TATCAGCTCACTCAAAGGCGGTAATACGGTTATCCACAGAATCAGGGGATAACGCAGGAAAGAACATGTG
AGCAAAAGGCCAGCAAAAGGCCAGGAACCGTAAAAAGGCCGCGTTGCTGGCGTTTTTCCATAGGCTCCGC
CCCCCTGACGAGCATCACAAAAATCGACGCTCAAGTCAGAGGTGGCGAAACCCGACAGGACTATAAAGAT
ACCAGGCGTTTCCCCCTGGAAGCTCCCTCGTGCGCTCTCCTGTTCCGACCCTGCCGCTTACCGGATACCT
GTCCGCCTTTCTCCCTTCGGGAAGCGTGGCGCTTTCTCATAGCTCACGCTGTAGGTATCTCAGTTCGGTG
TAGGTCGTTCGCTCCAAGCTGGGCTGTGTGCACGAACCCCCCGTTCAGCCCGACCGCTGCGCCTTATCCG
GTAACTATCGTCTTGAGTCCAACCCGGTAAGACACGACTTATCGCCACTGGCAGCAGCCACTGGTAACAG
GATTAGCAGAGCGAGGTATGTAGGCGGTGCTACAGAGTTCTTGAAGTGGTGGCCTAACTACGGCTACACT
AGAAGAACAGTATTTGGTATCTGCGCTCTGCTGAAGCCAGTTACCTTCGGAAAAAGAGTTGGTAGCTCTT
GATCCGGCAAACAAACCACCGCTGGTAGCGGTGGTTTTTTTGTTTGCAAGCAGCAGATTACGCGCAGAAA
AAAAGGATCTCAAGAAGATCCTTTGATCTTTTCTACGGGGTCTTACGCTCAGTGGAACGAAAACTCACGT
TAAGGGATTTTGGTCATGAGATTATCAAAAAGGATCTTCACCTAGATCCTTTTAAATTAAAAATGAAGTT
TTAAATCAATCTAAAGTATATATGAGTAAACTTGGTCTGACAGTTACCAATGCTTAATCAGTGAGGCACC
TATCTCAGCGATCTGTCTATTTCGTTCATCCATAGTTGCCTGACTCCCCGTCGTGTAGATAACTACGATA
CGGGAGGGCTTACCATCTGGCCCCAGTGCTGCAATGATACCGCGAGACCCACGCTCACCGGCTCCAGATT
TATCAGCAATAAACCAGCCAGCCGGAAGGGCCGAGCGCAGAAGTGGTCCTGCAACTTTATCCGCCTCCAT
CCAGTCTATTAATTGTTGCCGGGAAGCTAGAGTAAGTAGTTCGCCAGTTAATAGTTTGCGCAACGTTGTT
GCCATTGCTACAGGCATCGTGGTGTCACGCTCGTCGTTTGGTATGGCTTCATTCAGCTCCGGTTCCCAAC
GATCAAGGCGAGTTACATGATCCCCCATGTTGTGCAAAAAAGCGGTTAGCTCCTTCGGTCCTCCGATCGT
TGTCAGAAGTAAGTTGGCCGCAGTGTTATCACTCATGGTTATGGCAGCACTGCATAATTCTCTTACTGTC
ATGCCATCCGTAAGATGCTTTTCTGTGACTGGTGAGTACTCAACCAAGTCATTCTGAGAATAGTGTATGC
GGCTACCGAGTTGCTCTTGCCCGGCGTCAATACGGGATAATACCGCGCCACATAGCAGAACTTTAAAAGT
GCTCATCATTGGAAAACGTTCTTCGGGGCGAAAACTCTCAAGGATCTTACCGCTGTTGAGATCCAGTTCG
ATGTAACCCACTCGTGCACCCAACTGATCTTCAGCATCTTTTACTTTCACCAGCGTTTCTGGGTGAGCAA
AAACAGGAAGGCAAAATGCCGCAAAAAAGGGAATAAGGGCGACACGGAAATGTTGAATACTCATACTCTT
CCTTTTTCAATATTATTGAAGCATTTATCAGGGTTATTGTCTCATGAGCGGATACATATTTGAATGTATT
TAGAAAAATAAACAAATAGGGGTTCCGCGCACATTTCCCCGAAAAGTGCCACCTGACGTCTAAGAAACCA
TTATTATCATGACATTAACCTATAAAAATAGGCGTATCACGAGGCCCTTTCGTCTCGCGCGTTTCGGTGA
TGACGGTGAAAACCTCTGACACATGCAGCTCCCGG
