>Addgene plasmid #136690 | pFA6a-mScarletI-KanMX6 | depositor partial sequence | sequence record 263898 | mScarletI
GTGAGCAAGGGCGAGGCAGTGATCAAGGAGTTCATGCGGTTCAAGGTGCACATGGAGGGCTCCATGAACG
GCCACGAGTTCGAGATCGAGGGCGAGGGCGAGGGCCGCCCCTACGAGGGCACCCAGACCGCCAAGCTGAA
GGTGACCAAGGGTGGCCCCCTGCCCTTCTCCTGGGACATCCTGTCCCCTCAGTTCATGTACGGCTCCAGG
GCCTTCATCAAGCACCCCGCCGACATCCCCGACTACTATAAGCAGTCCTTCCCCGAGGGCTTCAAGTGGG
AGCGCGTGATGAACTTCGAGGACGGCGGCGCCGTGACCGTGACCCAGGACACCTCCCTGGAGGACGGCAC
CCTGATCTACAAGGTGAAGCTCCGCGGCACCAACTTCCCTCCTGACGGCCCCGTAATGCAGAAGAAGACA
ATGGGCTGGGAAGCGTCCACCGAGCGGTTGTACCCCGAGGACGGCGTGCTGAAGGGCGACATTAAGATGG
CCCTGCGCCTGAAGGACGGCGGCCGCTACCTGGCGGACTTCAAGACCACCTACAAGGCCAAGAAGCCCGT
GCAGATGCCCGGCGCCTACAACGTCGACCGCAAGTTGGACATCACCTCCCACAACGAGGACTACACCGTG
GTGGAACAGTACGAACGCTCCGAGGGCCGCCACTCCACCGGCGGCATGGACGAGCTGTACAAGTAG
