>Addgene plasmid #136690 | pFA6a-mScarletI-KanMX6 | depositor partial sequence | sequence record 263899 | KanMX6
ATGGGTAAGGAAAAGACTCACGTTTCGAGGCCGCGATTAAATTCCAACATGGATGCTGATTTATATGGGT
ATAAATGGGCTCGCGATAATGTCGGGCAATCAGGTGCGACAATCTATCGATTGTATGGGAAGCCCGATGC
GCCAGAGTTGTTTCTGAAACATGGCAAAGGTAGCGTTGCCAATGATGTTACAGATGAGATGGTCAGACTA
AACTGGCTGACGGAATTTATGCCTCTTCCGACCATCAAGCATTTTATCCGTACTCCTGATGATGCATGGT
TACTCACCACTGCGATCCCCGGCAAAACAGCATTCCAGGTATTAGAAGAATATCCTGATTCAGGTGAAAA
TATTGTTGATGCGCTGGCAGTGTTCCTGCGCCGGTTGCATTCGATTCCTGTTTGTAATTGTCCTTTTAAC
AGCGATCGCGTATTTCGTCTCGCTCAGGCGCAATCACGAATGAATAACGGTTTGGTTGATGCGAGTGATT
TTGATGACGAGCGTAATGGCTGGCCTGTTGAACAAGTCTGGAAAGAAATGCATAAGCTTTTGCCATTCTC
ACCGGATTCAGTCGTCACTCATGGTGATTTCTCACTTGATAACCTTATTTTTGACGAGGGGAAATTAATA
GGTTGTATTGATGTTGGACGAGTCGGAATCGCAGACCGATACCAGGATCTTGCCATCCTATGGAACTGCC
TCGGTGAGTTTTCTCCTTCATTACAGAAACGGCTTTTTCAAAAATATGGTATTGATAATCCTGATATGAA
TAAATTGCAGTTTCATTTGATGCTCGATGAGTTTTTCTAA
