>Addgene plasmid #136690 | pFA6a-mScarletI-KanMX6 | depositor partial sequence | sequence record 263900 | ColE1 Origin
GGCCGCGTTGCTGGCGTTTTTCCATAGGCTCCGCCCCCCTGACGAGCATCACAAAAATCGACGCTCAAGT
CAGAGGTGGCGAAACCCGACAGGACTATAAAGATACCAGGCGTTTCCCCCTGGAAGCTCCCTCGTGCGCT
CTCCTGTTCCGACCCTGCCGCTTACCGGATACCTGTCCGCCTTTCTCCCTTCGGGAAGCGTGGCGCTTTC
TCAATGCTCACGCTGTAGGTATCTCAGTTCGGTGTAGGTCGTTCGCTCCAAGCTGGGCTGTGTGCACGAA
CCCCCCGTTCAGCCCGACCGCTGCGCCTTATCCGGTAACTATCGTCTTGAGTCCAACCCGGTAAGACACG
ACTTATCGCCACTGGCAGCAGCCACTGGTAACAGGATTAGCAGAGCGAGGTATGTAGGCGGTGCTACAGA
GTTCTTGAAGTGGTGGCCTAACTACGGCTACACTAGAAGGACAGTATTTGGTATCTGCGCTCTGCTGAAG
CCAGTTACCTTCGGAAAAAGAGTTGGTAGCTCTTGATCCGGCAAACAAACCACCGCTGGTAGCGGTGGTT
TTTTTGTTTGCAAGCAGCAGATTACGCGCAGAAAAAAAGGATCTCAAGAAGATCCTTTGATCTTTTCTAC
GGGGTCTGACGCTCAGTGGAACGAAAACTCACGTTAAGGGATTTTGGTCATGA
