>Addgene plasmid #136690 | pFA6a-mScarletI-KanMX6 | depositor partial sequence | sequence record 263901 | AmpR
TTACCAATGCTTAATCAGTGAGGCACCTATCTCAGCGATCTGTCTATTTCGTTCATCCATAGTTGCCTGA
CTCCCCGTCGTGTAGATAACTACGATACGGGAGGGCTTACCATCTGGCCCCAGTGCTGCAATGATACCGC
GAGACCCACGCTCACCGGCTCCAGATTTATCAGCAATAAACCAGCCAGCCGGAAGGGCCGAGCGCAGAAG
TGGTCCTGCAACTTTATCCGCCTCCATCCAGTCTATTAATTGTTGCCGGGAAGCTAGAGTAAGTAGTTCG
CCAGTTAATAGTTTGCGCAACGTTGTTGCCATTGCTACAGGCATCGTGGTGTCACGCTCGTCGTTTGGTA
TGGCTTCATTCAGCTCCGGTTCCCAACGATCAAGGCGAGTTACATGATCCCCCATGTTGTGCAAAAAAGC
GGTTAGCTCCTTCGGTCCTCCGATCGTTGTCAGAAGTAAGTTGGCCGCAGTGTTATCACTCATGGTTATG
GCAGCACTGCATAATTCTCTTACTGTCATGCCATCCGTAAGATGCTTTTCTGTGACTGGTGAGTACTCAA
CCAAGTCATTCTGAGAATAGTGTATGCGGCGACCGAGTTGCTCTTGCCCGGCGTCAATACGGGATAATAC
CGCGCCACATAGCAGAACTTTAAAAGTGCTCAT
